Addgene plasmid #219398: pNF02-mJuniper
Purpose: Constitutive expression of mJuniper in E. coli
Depositing lab: Christian Lesterlin. Depositing organization: CNRS UMR 5086, Institut de Biologie et Chimie des Proteines. Publication: A palette of bright and photostable monomeric fluorescent proteins for bacterial time-lapse imaging. Fraikin N, Couturier A, Mercier R, Lesterlin C. Sci Adv. 2025 Apr 18;11(16):eads6201. doi: 10.1126/sciadv.ads6201. Epub 2025 Apr 16. PubMed 40238862.
Backbone
  Vector backbone: pNF02
  Backbone size w/o insert (bp): 6548
  Total vector size (bp): 7265
  Vector type: Bacterial Expression
Growth in bacteria
  Bacterial resistance: Chloramphenicol, 15 μg/mL
  Growth temperature: 37°C
  Growth strain: DH5alpha
  Growth instructions: Use 15µg/ml chloramphenicol
  Copy number: Low Copy
Gene/Insert
  Gene/Insert name: mJuniper (alt name: mJun)
  Species: A. victoria
  Insert size (bp): 717
  Promoter: proDp
  Cloning method: Gibson Cloning
  Sequencing primers: 5′ CCACAACGGTTTCCCTCTAC
Terms and licenses: Academic/Nonprofit Terms; Industry Terms: Not Available to Industry
How to cite: pNF02-mJuniper was a gift from Christian Lesterlin (Addgene plasmid # 219398 ; http://n2t.net/addgene:219398 ; RRID:Addgene_219398)
