[The description below was written by a language model from this plasmid's Addgene catalogue record and pLannotate feature annotations shown in this document.]
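Description:
pNF02-mJuniper is a bacterial expression plasmid of about 7.3 kb built on the pNF02 backbone and designed for constitutive production of the fluorescent protein mJuniper in E. coli. The backbone is a mini-F replicon. The feature table shows the F plasmid ori2 (oriS) origin with its initiator gene repE and the incC incompatibility region, together with the sopA, sopB and sopC partitioning system and a fragment of the resD resolvase gene. These elements keep the plasmid at a very low copy number, in line with the "low copy" catalogue entry, and segregate it actively to daughter cells, so that expression levels stay uniform and close to those of a chromosomal gene. Selection is by chloramphenicol, through a chloramphenicol acetyltransferase gene driven by its own cat promoter.

The payload is a 717 bp mJuniper (mJun) coding sequence of Aequorea victoria origin, inserted by Gibson assembly. According to the catalogue it is expressed from the proDp promoter, which the automated annotation does not mark as a feature. The annotation tool labels the open reading frame as Superfolder mTurquoise2, which most likely reflects sequence similarity to a related Aequorea-derived protein rather than the true identity of the insert. A T7Te transcription terminator follows the coding sequence. The short upstream "CDS" fragments (a Plasmodium protein and sspB) and the tet promoter fragment are probably spurious or vestigial matches, and the record assigns them no function. The associated work describes a palette of bright, photostable monomeric fluorescent proteins for bacterial time-lapse imaging, so this plasmid probably serves to express and evaluate mJuniper in live E. coli.
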