Features (pLannotate 1.2.2; 14 found; start..end, strand, type, name):
      5..58      +  CDS            YDH2_PLAFS (fragment): Protein predicted: Swiss-Prot protein existence level 4. From Plasmodium falciparum (isolate fcm17 / Senegal).
     65..127     +  CDS            sspB (fragment): SSPB_ECOLI - Experimental evidence at protein level: Swiss-Prot protein existence level 1. Also stimulates degradation of the N-terminus of RseA (residues 1-108, alone or in complex with sigma-E) by ClpX-ClpP in a non-ssrA-mediated fashion. From Escherichia coli (strain K12).
    239..949     +  CDS            Superfolder mTurquoise2: Superfolder mTurquoise2 is a basic (constitutively fluorescent) cyan fluorescent protein published in 2019, derived from Aequorea victoria.
    974..1001    +  terminator     T7Te terminator: phage T7 early transcription terminator
   1126..1599    -  misc_feature   sopC: sopC; centromere-like partitioning region of the bacterial F plasmid
   1672..2643    -  CDS            sopB: partitioning protein for the bacterial F plasmid; sopB
   2643..3818    -  CDS            sopA: partitioning protein for the bacterial F plasmid; sopA
   4144..4394    -  misc_feature   incC: incC; incompatibility region of the bacterial F plasmid
   4397..5152    -  CDS            repE: replication initiation protein for the bacterial F plasmid; repE
   5243..5462    -  rep_origin     ori2: secondary origin of replication for the bacterial F plasmid; also known as oriS
   5929..6273    -  CDS            resD (fragment): REDF_ECOLI - Also known as D. Protein inferred from homology: Swiss-Prot protein existence level 3. Acts as a repressor of transcription and as a site-specific resolvase that cleaves at the RfsF site. From Escherichia coli (strain K12).
   6389..6491    +  promoter       cat promoter: promoter of the E. coli cat gene encoding chloramphenicol acetyltransferase
   6492..7151    +  CDS            CmR: chloramphenicol acetyltransferase; cat; confers resistance to chloramphenicol
   7236..7253    -  promoter       tet promoter (fragment): E. coli promoter for tetracycline efflux protein gene
>Addgene plasmid #219398 | pNF02-mJuniper | addgene full sequence | sequence record 433737 | Addgene NGS Result
GTCGACCTGTAACAGAGCATTAGCGCAAGGTGATTTTTGTCTTCTTGCGCTAATTTTTTACGCGTCACAG
CTAACACCACGTCGTCCCTATCTGCTGCCCTAGGTCTATGAGTGGTTGCTGGATAACTTTACGGGCATGC
ATAAGGCTCGTATAATATATTCAGGGAGACCACAACGGTTTCCCTCTACAAATAATTTTGTTTAACTTTT
ACTAGAGAAAGAGGAGAAAGCTAGCATGTCTAAAGGTGAAGAACTGTTCACCGGTGTTGTTCCGATCCTG
GTTGAACTGGATGGTGATGTTAACGGCCACAAATTCTCTGTTCGTGGTGAAGGTGAAGGTGATGCAACCA
TCGGTAAACTGACCCTGAAATTCATCTGCACTACCGGTAAACTGCCGGTTCCATGGCCGACTCTGGTGAC
TACCCTGACCTGGGGCGTTCAGTGTTTTGCTCGTTACCCGGATCACATGAAGCAGCATGATTTCTTCAAA
TCTGCAATGCCGGAAGGTTATGTACAGGAGCGCACCATTTCTTTCAAAGACGATGGCACCTACAAAACCC
GTGCAGAGGTTAAATTTGAAGGTGATACTCTGGTGAACCGTATTGAACTGAAAGGCAGTGGTTTCAAAGA
GGACGGCAACATCCTGGGCCACAAACTGGAATATAACTACTTCTCCGATAAAGTTTACATCACCGCAGAC
AAACAGAAGAACGGTATCAAAGCTAACTTCAAAATTCGCCATAACGTTGAAGACGGTAGCGTACAGCTGG
CGGACCACTACCAGCAGAACACTCCGATCGGTGATGGTCCGGTTCTGCTGCCGGATAACCACTACCTGTC
CACCCAGTCTAAACTGTCCAAAGACCCGAACGAAAAGCGCGACCACATGGTGCTGCTGGAGTTCGTTACT
GCAGCAGGTATCACGCACGGCATGGATGAGCTCTACAAATAAGTGCACCTCTAGTATCACACTGGCTCAC
CTTCGGGTGGGCCTTTCTGCGTTTATATACTAGAGAGAGAATATAAAAAGCCAGATTATTAATCCGGCTT
TTTTATTATTTACATGTCAATACTTGCCCTTGACAGGCATTGATGGAATCGTAGTCTCACGCTGATAGTC
TGATCGACAATACAAGTGGGACCGTGGTCCCAGACCGATAATCAGACCGACAACACGAGTGGGATCGTGG
TCCCAGACTAATAATCAGACCGACGATACGAGTGGGACCGTGGTCCCAGACTAATAATCAGACCGACGAT
ACGAGTGGGACCGTGGTTCCAGACTAATAATCAGACCGACGATACGAGTGGGACCGTGGTCCCAGACTAA
TAATCAGACCGACGATACGAGTGGGACCATGGTCCCAGACTAATAATCAGACCGACGATACGAGTGGGAC
CGTGGTCCCAGTCTGATTATCAGACCGACGATACGAGTGGGACCGTGGTCCCAGACTAATAATCAGACCG
ACGATACGAGTGGGACCGTGGTCCCAGACTAATAATCAGACCGACGATACGAGTGGGACCGTGGTCCCAG
TCTGATTATCAGACCGACGATACAAGTGGAACAGTGGGCCCAGAGAGAATATTCAGGCCAGTTATGCTTT
CTGGCCTGTAACAAAGGACATTAAGTAAAGACAGATAAACGTAGACTAAAACGTGGTCGCATCAGGGTGC
TGGCTTTTCAAGTTCCTTAAGAATGGCCTCAATTTTCTCTATACACTCAGTTGGAACACGAGACCTGTCC
AGGTTAAGCACCATTTTATCGCCCTTATACAATACTGTCGCTCCAGGAGCAAACTGATGTCGTGAGCTTA
AACTAGTTCTTGATGCAGATGACGTTTTAAGCACAGAAGTTAAAAGAGTGATAACTTCTTCAGCTTCAAA
TATCACCCCAGCTTTTTTCTGCTCATGAAGGTTAGATGCCTGCTGCTTAAGTAATTCCTCTTTATCTGTA
AAGGCTTTTTGAAGTGCATCACCTGACCGGGCAGATAGTTCACCGGGGTGAGAAAAAAGAGCAACAACTG
ATTTAGGCAATTTGGCGGTGTTGATACAGCGGGTAATAATCTTACGTGAAATATTTTCCGCATCAGCCAG
CGCAGAAATATTTCCAGCAAATTCATTCTGCAATCGGCTTGCATAACGCTGACCACGTTCATAAGCACTT
GTTGGGCGATAATCGTTACCCAATCTGGATAATGCAGCCATCTGCTCATCATCCAGCTCGCCAACCAGAA
CACGATAATCACTTTCGGTAAGTGCAGCAGCTTTACGACGGCGACTCCCATCGGCAATTTCTATGACACC
AGATACTCTTCGACCGAACGCCGGTGTCTGTTGACCAGTCAGTAGAAAAGAAGGGATGAGATCATCCAGT
GCGTCCTCAGTAAGCAGCTCCTGGTCACGTTCATTACCTGACCATACCCGAGAGGTCTTCTCAACACTAT
CACCCCGGAGCACTTCAAGAGTAAACTTCACATCCCGACCACATACAGGCAAAGTAATGGCATTACCGCG
AGCCATTACTCCTACGCGCGCAATTAACGAATCCACCATCGGGGCAGCTGGTGTCGATAACGAAGTATCT
TCAACCGGTTGAGTATTGAGCGTATGTTTTGGAATAACAGGCGCACGCTTCATTATCTAATCTCCCAGCG
TGGTTTAATCAGACGATCGAAAATTTCATTGCAGACAGGTTCCCAAATAGAAAGAGCATTTCTCCAGGCA
CCAGTTGAAGAGCGTTGATCAATGGCCTGTTCAAAAACAGTTCTCATCCGGATCTGACCTTTACCAACTT
CATCCGTTTCACGTACAACATTTTTTAGAACCATGCTTCCCCAGGCATCCCGAATTTGCTCCTCCATCCA
CGGGGACTGAGAGCCATTACTATTGCTGTATTTGGTAAGCAAAATACGTACATCAGGCTCGAACCCTTTA
AGATCAACGTTCTTGAGCAGATCACGAAGCATATCGAAAAACTGCAGTGCGGAGGTGTAGTCAAACAACT
CAGCAGGCGTGGGAACAATCAGCACATCAGCAGCACATACGACATTAATCGTGCCGATACCCAGGTTAGG
CGCGCTGTCAATAACTATGACATCATAGTCATGAGCAACAGTTTCAATGGCCAGTCGGAGCATCAGGTGT
GGATCGGTGGGCAGTTTACCTTCATCAAATTTGCCCATTAACTCAGTTTCAATACGGTTCAGAGCCAGAC
AGGAAGGAATAATGTCAAGCCCCGGCCAGCAAGTGGGCTTTATTGCATAAGTGACATCGTCCTTTTCCCC
AAGATAGAAAGGCAGGAGAGTGTCTTCTGCATGAATATGAAGATCTGGTACCCATCCGTGATACATTGAG
GCTGTTCCCTGGGGGTCGTTACCTTCCACGAGCAAAACACGTAGCCCCTTCAGAGCCAGATCCTGAGCAA
GATGAACAGAAACTGAGGTTTTGTAAACGCCACCTTTATGGGCAGCAACCCCGATCACCGGTGGAAATAC
GTCTTCAGCACGTCGCAATCGCGTACCAAACACATCACGCATATGATTAATTTGTTCAATTGTATAACCA
ACACGTTGCTCAACCCGTCCTCGAATTTCCATATCCGGGTGCGGTAGTCGCCCTGCTTTCTCGGCATCTC
TGATAGCCTGAGAAGAAACCCCAACTAAATCCGCTGCTTCACCTATTCTCCAGCGCCGGGTTATTTTCCT
CGCTTCCGGGCTGTCATCATTAAACTGTGCAATGGCGATAGCCTTCGTCATTTCATGACCAGCGTTTATG
CACTGGTTAAGTGTTTCCATGAGTTTCATTCTGAACATCCTTTAATCATTGCTTTGCGTTTTTTTATTAA
ATCTTGCAATTTACTGCAAAGCAACAACAAAATCGCAAAGTCATCAAAAAACCGCAAAGTTGTTTAAAAT
AAGAGCAACACTACAAAAGGAGATAAGAAGAGCACATACCTCAGTCACTTATTATCACTAGCGCTCGCCG
CAGCCGTGTAACCGAGCATAGCGAGCGAACTGGCGAGGAAGCAAAGAAGAACTGTTCTGTCAGATAGCTC
TTACGCTCAGCGCAAGAAGAAATATCCACCGTGGGAAAAACTCCAGGTAGAGGTACACACGCGGATAGCC
AATTCAGAGTAATAAACTGTGATAATCAACCCTCATCAATGATGACGAACTAACCCCCGATATCAGGTCA
CATGACGAAGGGAAAGAGAAGGAAATCAACTGTGACAAACTGCCCTCAAATTTGGCTTCCTTAAAAATTA
CAGTTCAAAAAGTATGAGAAAATCCATGCAGGCTGAAGGAAACAGCAAAACTGTGACAAATTACCCTCAG
TAGGTCAGAACAAATGTGACGAACCACCCTCAAATCTGTGACAGATAACCCTCAGACTATCCTGTCGTCA
TGGAAGTGATATCGCGGAAGGAAAATACGATATGAGTCGTCTGGCGGCCTTTCTTTTTCTCAATGTATGA
GAGGCGCATTGGAGTTCTGCTGTTGATCTCATTAACACAGACCTGCAGGAAGCGGCGGCGGAAGTCAGGC
ATACGCTGGTAACTTTGAGGCAGCTGGTAACGCTCTATGATCCAGTCGATTTTCAGAGAGACGATGCCTG
AGCCATCCGGCTTACGATACTGACACAGGGATTCGTATAAACGCATGGCATACGGATTGGTGATTTCTTT
TGTTTCACTAAGCCGAAACTGCGTAAACCGGTTCTGTAACCCGATAAAGAAGGGAATGAGATATGGGTTG
ATATGTACACTGTAAAGCCCTCTGGATGGACTGTGCGCACGTTTGATAAACCAAGGAAAAGATTCATAGC
CTTTTTCATCGCCGGCATCCTCTTCAGGGCGATAAAAAACCACTTCCTTCCCCGCGAAACTCTTCAATGC
CTGCCGTATATCCTTACTGGCTTCCGCAGAGGTCAATCCGAATATTTCAGCATATTTAGCAACATGGATC
TCGCAGATACCGTCATGTTCCTGTAGGGTGCCATCAGATTTTCTGATCTGGTCAACGAACAGATACAGCA
TACGTTTTTGATCCCGGGAGAGACTATATGCCGCCTCAGTGAGGTCGTTTGACTGGACGATTCGCGGGCT
ATTTTTACGTTTCTTGTGATTGATAACCGCTGTTTCCGCCATGACAGATCCATGTGAAGTGTGACAAGTT
TTTAGATTGTCACACTAAATAAAAAAGAGTCAATAAGCAGGGATAACTTTGTGAAAAAACAGCTTCTTCT
GAGGGCAATTTGTCACAGGGTTAAGGGCAATTTGTCACAGACAGGACTGTCATTTGAGGGTGATTTGTCA
CACTGAAAGGGCAATTTGTCACAACACCTTCTCTAGAACCAGCATGGATAAAGGCCTACAAGGCGCTCTA
AAAAAGAAGATCTAAAAACTATAAAAAAAATAATTATAAAAATATCCCCGTGGATAAGTGGATAACCCCA
AGGGAAGTTTTTTCAGGCATCGTGTGTAAGCAGAATATATAAGTGCTGTTCCCTGGTGCTTCCTCGCTCA
CTCGAGGGCTTCGCCCTGTCGCTCGACTGCGGCGAGCACTACTGGCTGTAAAAGGACAGACCACATCATG
GTTCTGTGTTCATTAGGTTGTTCTGTCCATTGCTGACATAATCCGCTCCACTTCAACGTAACACCGCACG
AAGATTTCTATTGTTCCTGAAGGCATATTCAAATCGTTTTCGTTACCGCTTGCAGGCATCATGACAGAAC
ACTACTTCCTATAAACGCTACACAGGCTCCTGAGATTAATAATGCGGATCTCTACGATAATGGGAGATTT
TCCCGACTGTTTCGTTCGCTTCTCAGTGGATAACAGCCAGCTTCTCTGTTTAACAGACAAAAACAGCATA
TCCACTCAGTTCCACATTTCCATATAAAGGCCAAGGCATTTATTCTCAGGATAATTGTTTCAGCATCGCA
ACCGCATCAGACTCCGGCATCGCAAACTGCACCCGGTGCCGGGCAGCCACATCCAGCGCAAAAACCTTCG
TGTAGACTTCCGTTGAACTGATGGACTTATGTCCCATCAGGCTTTGCAGAACTTTCAGCGGTATACCGGC
ATACAGCATGTGCATCGCATAGGAATGGCGGAACGTATGTGGTGTGACCGGAACAGAGAACGTCACACCG
TCAGCAGCAGCGGCGGCAACCGCCTCCCCAATCCAGGTCCTGACCGTTCTGTCCGTCACTTCCCAGATCC
GCGCTTTCTCTGTCCTTCCTGTGCGACGGTTACGCCGCTCCATGAGCTTATCGCGAATAAATACCTGTGA
CGGAAGATCACTTCGCAGAATAAATAAATCCTGGTGTCCCTGTTGATACCGGGAAGCCCTGGGCCAACTT
TTGGCGAAAATGAGACGTTGATCGGCACGTAAGAGGTTCCAACTTTCACCATAATGAAATAAGATCACTA
CCGGGCGTATTTTTTGAGTTATCGAGATTTTCAGGAGCTAAGGAAGCTAAAATGGAGAAAAAAATCACTG
GATATACCACCGTTGATATATCCCAATGGCATCGTAAAGAACATTTTGAGGCATTTCAGTCAGTTGCTCA
ATGTACCTATAACCAGACCGTTCAGCTGGATATTACGGCCTTTTTAAAGACCGTAAAGAAAAATAAGCAC
AAGTTTTATCCGGCCTTTATTCACATTCTTGCCCGCCTGATGAATGCTCATCCGGAATTCCGTATGGCAA
TGAAAGACGGTGAGCTGGTGATATGGGATAGTGTTCACCCTTGTTACACCGTTTTCCATGAGCAAACTGA
AACGTTTTCATCGCTCTGGAGTGAATACCACGACGATTTCCGGCAGTTTCTACACATATATTCGCAAGAT
GTGGCGTGTTACGGTGAAAACCTGGCCTATTTCCCTAAAGGGTTTATTGAGAATATGTTTTTCGTCTCAG
CCAATCCCTGGGTGAGTTTCACCAGTTTTGATTTAAACGTGGCCAATATGGACAACTTCTTCGCCCCCGT
TTTCACCATGGGCAAATATTATACGCAAGGCGACAAGGTGCTGATGCCGCTGGCGATTCAGGTTCATCAT
GCCGTTTGTGATGGCTTCCATGTCGGCAGAATGCTTAATGAATTACAACAGTACTGCGATGAGTGGCAGG
GCGGGGCGTAATTTTTTTAAGGCAGTTATTGGTGCCCTTAAACGCCTGGTTGCTACGCCTGAATAAGTGA
TAATAAGCGGATGAATGGCAGAAATTCGATGATAAGCTGTCAAACATGAGAATTG
